Addgene plasmid #165141: pcDNA3.1-EBFP2(1-10)
Purpose: Expresses EBFP2(1-10) in mammalian cells
Depositing lab: Daichi Kamiyama. Depositing organization: University of Georgia. Publication: Multiplexed labeling of cellular proteins with split fluorescent protein tags. Tamura R, Jiang F, Xie J, Kamiyama D. Commun Biol. 2021 Feb 26;4(1):257. doi: 10.1038/s42003-021-01780-4. PubMed 33637968.
Backbone
  Vector backbone: pcDNA3.1(+)
  Total vector size (bp): 6053
  Vector type: Mammalian Expression
Growth in bacteria
  Bacterial resistance: Ampicillin, 100 μg/mL
  Growth temperature: 37°C
  Growth strain: DH5alpha
  Copy number: High Copy
Gene/Insert
  Gene/Insert name: EBFP2(1-10)
  Species: Synthetic
  Insert size (bp): 648
  Cloning method: Ligation Independent Cloning
  Sequencing primers: 5′ CMV-F
Terms and licenses: Academic/Nonprofit Terms; Industry Terms
How to cite: pcDNA3.1-EBFP2(1-10) was a gift from Daichi Kamiyama (Addgene plasmid # 165141 ; http://n2t.net/addgene:165141 ; RRID:Addgene_165141)
