[The description below was written by a language model from this plasmid's Addgene catalogue record and pLannotate feature annotations shown in this document.]
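Description:
pcDNA3.1-EBFP2(1-10) is a mammalian expression plasmid of about 6.05 kb, built on the pcDNA3.1(+) backbone. It carries a synthetic 648 bp insert encoding EBFP2(1-10), the large fragment of a split version of the enhanced blue fluorescent protein EBFP2. The feature tables annotate this coding region as a partial EBFP2 sequence, consistent with a truncation that removes the C-terminal end of the protein, by convention the eleventh β-strand. The insert lies downstream of the human cytomegalovirus immediate early enhancer and promoter and is followed by the bovine growth hormone polyadenylation signal, giving strong constitutive expression in transfected mammalian cells. A T7 promoter between the CMV promoter and the coding sequence would allow in vitro transcription.

The plasmid is propagated in E. coli through a high-copy ColE1/pUC-type origin and selected with ampicillin through the β-lactamase gene. An f1 origin is also present. For mammalian selection, an SV40 early promoter drives the neomycin phosphotransferase gene, terminated by an SV40 poly(A) signal, so stable lines could be selected with G418. The short hits annotated as HIV-1 LTR, ble, lacI and bom, together with the lac promoter and operator elements, appear to be backbone remnants or sequence-similarity matches rather than functional parts of the design. The depositor sequence and the sequencing-derived record differ by only three nucleotides in length and show the same feature layout from different start coordinates.

The construct comes from work on multiplexed labelling of cellular proteins with split fluorescent protein tags. In such systems the (1-10) fragment is weakly or non-fluorescent alone and regains fluorescence when it complements a short matching tag fused to a protein of interest. The record does not specify the partner tag.
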