Features (pLannotate 1.2.2; 20 found; start..end, strand, type, name):
     28..80      -  misc_feature   bom (fragment): basis of mobility region from pBR322
    235..614     +  enhancer       CMV enhancer: human cytomegalovirus immediate early enhancer
    615..818     +  promoter       CMV promoter: human cytomegalovirus (CMV) immediate early promoter
    814..847     +  LTR            5' LTR (truncated) (fragment): truncated 5' long terminal repeat (LTR) from HIV-1
    863..881     +  promoter       T7 promoter: promoter for bacteriophage T7 RNA polymerase
    929..1573    +  CDS            EBFP2 (fragment): enhanced blue variant of GFP (Ai et al., 2007) mammalian codon-optimized
   1653..1877    +  polyA_signal   bGH poly(A) signal: bovine growth hormone polyadenylation signal
   1881..1902    +  promoter       SV40 promoter (fragment): SV40 enhancer and early promoter
   1923..2351    +  rep_origin     f1 ori (sequence partly withheld): f1 bacteriophage origin of replication; arrow indicates direction of (+) strand synthesis
   2365..2694    +  promoter       SV40 promoter: SV40 enhancer and early promoter
   2761..3552    +  CDS            neo: KKA2_KLEPN - Also known as kan, nptII. Experimental evidence at protein level: Swiss-Prot protein existence level 1. Resistance to kanamycin, neomycin, paromomycin, ribostamycin, butirosin and gentamicin B. From Klebsiella pneumoniae.
   3576..3734    +  CDS            ble (fragment): BLE_KLEPN - Experimental evidence at protein level: Swiss-Prot protein existence level 1. Binding protein with a strong affinity to the bleomycin family of antibiotics. Binds to CL990; an antimitotic-antibiotic compound. From Klebsiella pneumoniae.
   3729..3850    +  polyA_signal   SV40 poly(A) signal: SV40 polyadenylation signal
   3923..3939    -  protein_bind   lac operator: The lac repressor binds to the lac operator to inhibit transcription in E. coli. This inhibition can be relieved by adding lactose or isopropyl-β-D-thiogalactopyranoside (IPTG). lac repressor encoded by lacI
   3947..3977    -  promoter       lac promoter: promoter for the E. coli lac operon
   3992..4013    -  protein_bind   CAP binding site: CAP binding activates transcription in the presence of cAMP. E. coli catabolite activator protein
   4026..4118    -  CDS            lacI (fragment): lac repressor; lacI; The lac repressor binds to the lac operator to inhibit transcription in E. coli. This inhibition can be relieved by adding lactose or isopropyl-β-D-thiogalactopyranoside (IPTG).
   4301..4886    -  rep_origin     ori: high-copy-number ColE1/pMB1/pBR322/pUC origin of replication
   5057..5917    -  CDS            AmpR: β-lactamase; bla; confers resistance to ampicillin, carbenicillin, and related antibiotics
   5918..6022    -  promoter       AmpR promoter: bla
>Addgene plasmid #165141 | pcDNA3.1-EBFP2(1-10) | depositor full sequence | sequence record 320870 | pcDNA3.1-EBFP2(1-10) sequence 6053 bps
GACGGATCGGGAGATCTCCCGATCCCCTATGGTGCACTCTCAGTACAATCTGCTCTGATGCCGCATAGTT
AAGCCAGTATCTGCTCCCTGCTTGTGTGTTGGAGGTCGCTGAGTAGTGCGCGAGCAAAATTTAAGCTACA
ACAAGGCAAGGCTTGACCGACAATTGCATGAAGAATCTGCTTAGGGTTAGGCGTTTTGCGCTGCTTCGCG
ATGTACGGGCCAGATATACGCGTTGACATTGATTATTGACTAGTTATTAATAGTAATCAATTACGGGGTC
ATTAGTTCATAGCCCATATATGGAGTTCCGCGTTACATAACTTACGGTAAATGGCCCGCCTGGCTGACCG
CCCAACGACCCCCGCCCATTGACGTCAATAATGACGTATGTTCCCATAGTAACGCCAATAGGGACTTTCC
ATTGACGTCAATGGGTGGAGTATTTACGGTAAACTGCCCACTTGGCAGTACATCAAGTGTATCATATGCC
AAGTACGCCCCCTATTGACGTCAATGACGGTAAATGGCCCGCCTGGCATTATGCCCAGTACATGACCTTA
TGGGACTTTCCTACTTGGCAGTACATCTACGTATTAGTCATCGCTATTACCATGGTGATGCGGTTTTGGC
AGTACATCAATGGGCGTGGATAGCGGTTTGACTCACGGGGATTTCCAAGTCTCCACCCCATTGACGTCAA
TGGGAGTTTGTTTTGGCACCAAAATCAACGGGACTTTCCAAAATGTCGTAACAACTCCGCCCCATTGACG
CAAATGGGCGGTAGGCGTGTACGGTGGGAGGTCTATATAAGCAGAGCTCTCTGGCTAACTAGAGAACCCA
CTGCTTACTGGCTTATCGAAATTAATACGACTCACTATAGGGAGACCCAAGCTGGCTAGCGTTTAAACTT
AAGCTTGGTACCGGATCCATGGTGAGCAAGGGCGAGGAGCTGTTCACCGGGGTGGTGCCCATCCTGGTCG
AGCTGGACGGCGACGTAAACGGCCACAAGTTCAGCGTGAGGGGCGAGGGCGAGGGCGATGCCACCATCGG
CAAGCTGACCCTGAAGTTCATCTGCACCACCGGCAAGCTGCCCGTGCCCTGGCCCACCCTCGTGACCACC
CTGAGCCACGGCGTGCAGTGCTTCGCCCGCTACCCCGACCACATGAAGCAGCACGACTTCTTCAAGTCCG
CCATGCCCGAAGGCTACGTCCAGGAGCGCACCATCTTCTTCAAGGACGACGGCAAATACAAGACCCGCGC
CGTGGTGAAGTTCGAGGGCGACACCCTGGTGAACCGCATCGAGCTGAAGGGCGTCGACTTCAAGGAGGAC
GGCAACATCCTGGGGCACAAGCTGGAGTACAACTTCAACAGCCACAACATCTATATCATGGCCGTCAAGC
AGAAGAACGGCATCAAGGTGAACTTCACCGTGCGCCACAACGTGGAGGACGGCAGCGTGCAGCTCGCCGA
CCACTACCAGCAGAACACCCCCATCGGCGACGGCCCCGTGCTGCTGCCCGACAGCCACTACCTGAGCACC
CAGACCGTGCTGAGCAAAGACCCCAACGAGAAGTAAGAATTCTGCAGATATCCAGCACAGTGGCGGCCGC
TCGAGTCTAGAGGGCCCGTTTAAACCCGCTGATCAGCCTCGACTGTGCCTTCTAGTTGCCAGCCATCTGT
TGTTTGCCCCTCCCCCGTGCCTTCCTTGACCCTGGAAGGTGCCACTCCCACTGTCCTTTCCTAATAAAAT
GAGGAAATTGCATCGCATTGTCTGAGTAGGTGTCATTCTATTCTGGGGGGTGGGGTGGGGCAGGACAGCA
AGGGGGAGGATTGGGAAGACAATAGCAGGCATGCTGGGGATGCGGTGGGCTCTATGGCTTCTGAGGCGGA
AAGAACCAGCTGGGGCTCTAGGGGGTATCCCC
[124 nt withheld, positions 1923-2046]
C
[91 nt withheld, positions 2048-2138]
A
[49 nt withheld, positions 2140-2188]
CCTTTGACGTTGGAGTCCACGTTCTTT
[37 nt withheld, positions 2216-2252]
ACCCTATCTCGGTCTATTCTTTTGATTTATAAGGGATTTTGCCGATTTCGGCCTATTGGTTAAAAAATGA
GCTGATTTAACAAAAATTTAACGCGAATTAATTCTGTGGAATGTGTGTCAGTTAGGGTGTGGAAAGTCCC
CAGGCTCCCCAGCAGGCAGAAGTATGCAAAGCATGCATCTCAATTAGTCAGCAACCAGGTGTGGAAAGTC
CCCAGGCTCCCCAGCAGGCAGAAGTATGCAAAGCATGCATCTCAATTAGTCAGCAACCATAGTCCCGCCC
CTAACTCCGCCCATCCCGCCCCTAACTCCGCCCAGTTCCGCCCATTCTCCGCCCCATGGCTGACTAATTT
TTTTTATTTATGCAGAGGCCGAGGCCGCCTCTGCCTCTGAGCTATTCCAGAAGTAGTGAGGAGGCTTTTT
TGGAGGCCTAGGCTTTTGCAAAAAGCTCCCGGGAGCTTGTATATCCATTTTCGGATCTGATCAAGAGACA
GGATGAGGATCGTTTCGCATGATTGAACAAGATGGATTGCACGCAGGTTCTCCGGCCGCTTGGGTGGAGA
GGCTATTCGGCTATGACTGGGCACAACAGACAATCGGCTGCTCTGATGCCGCCGTGTTCCGGCTGTCAGC
GCAGGGGCGCCCGGTTCTTTTTGTCAAGACCGACCTGTCCGGTGCCCTGAATGAACTGCAGGACGAGGCA
GCGCGGCTATCGTGGCTGGCCACGACGGGCGTTCCTTGCGCAGCTGTGCTCGACGTTGTCACTGAAGCGG
GAAGGGACTGGCTGCTATTGGGCGAAGTGCCGGGGCAGGATCTCCTGTCATCTCACCTTGCTCCTGCCGA
GAAAGTATCCATCATGGCTGATGCAATGCGGCGGCTGCATACGCTTGATCCGGCTACCTGCCCATTCGAC
CACCAAGCGAAACATCGCATCGAGCGAGCACGTACTCGGATGGAAGCCGGTCTTGTCGATCAGGATGATC
TGGACGAAGAGCATCAGGGGCTCGCGCCAGCCGAACTGTTCGCCAGGCTCAAGGCGCGCATGCCCGACGG
CGAGGATCTCGTCGTGACCCATGGCGATGCCTGCTTGCCGAATATCATGGTGGAAAATGGCCGCTTTTCT
GGATTCATCGACTGTGGCCGGCTGGGTGTGGCGGACCGCTATCAGGACATAGCGTTGGCTACCCGTGATA
TTGCTGAAGAGCTTGGCGGCGAATGGGCTGACCGCTTCCTCGTGCTTTACGGTATCGCCGCTCCCGATTC
GCAGCGCATCGCCTTCTATCGCCTTCTTGACGAGTTCTTCTGAGCGGGACTCTGGGGTTCGAAATGACCG
ACCAAGCGACGCCCAACCTGCCATCACGAGATTTCGATTCCACCGCCGCCTTCTATGAAAGGTTGGGCTT
CGGAATCGTTTTCCGGGACGCCGGCTGGATGATCCTCCAGCGCGGGGATCTCATGCTGGAGTTCTTCGCC
CACCCCAACTTGTTTATTGCAGCTTATAATGGTTACAAATAAAGCAATAGCATCACAAATTTCACAAATA
AAGCATTTTTTTCACTGCATTCTAGTTGTGGTTTGTCCAAACTCATCAATGTATCTTATCATGTCTGTAT
ACCGTCGACCTCTAGCTAGAGCTTGGCGTAATCATGGTCATAGCTGTTTCCTGTGTGAAATTGTTATCCG
CTCACAATTCCACACAACATACGAGCCGGAAGCATAAAGTGTAAAGCCTGGGGTGCCTAATGAGTGAGCT
AACTCACATTAATTGCGTTGCGCTCACTGCCCGCTTTCCAGTCGGGAAACCTGTCGTGCCAGCTGCATTA
ATGAATCGGCCAACGCGCGGGGAGAGGCGGTTTGCGTATTGGGCGCTCTTCCGCTTCCTCGCTCACTGAC
TCGCTGCGCTCGGTCGTTCGGCTGCGGCGAGCGGTATCAGCTCACTCAAAGGCGGTAATACGGTTATCCA
CAGAATCAGGGGATAACGCAGGAAAGAACATGTGAGCAAAAGGCCAGCAAAAGGCCAGGAACCGTAAAAA
GGCCGCGTTGCTGGCGTTTTTCCATAGGCTCCGCCCCCCTGACGAGCATCACAAAAATCGACGCTCAAGT
CAGAGGTGGCGAAACCCGACAGGACTATAAAGATACCAGGCGTTTCCCCCTGGAAGCTCCCTCGTGCGCT
CTCCTGTTCCGACCCTGCCGCTTACCGGATACCTGTCCGCCTTTCTCCCTTCGGGAAGCGTGGCGCTTTC
TCATAGCTCACGCTGTAGGTATCTCAGTTCGGTGTAGGTCGTTCGCTCCAAGCTGGGCTGTGTGCACGAA
CCCCCCGTTCAGCCCGACCGCTGCGCCTTATCCGGTAACTATCGTCTTGAGTCCAACCCGGTAAGACACG
ACTTATCGCCACTGGCAGCAGCCACTGGTAACAGGATTAGCAGAGCGAGGTATGTAGGCGGTGCTACAGA
GTTCTTGAAGTGGTGGCCTAACTACGGCTACACTAGAAGAACAGTATTTGGTATCTGCGCTCTGCTGAAG
CCAGTTACCTTCGGAAAAAGAGTTGGTAGCTCTTGATCCGGCAAACAAACCACCGCTGGTAGCGGTTTTT
TTGTTTGCAAGCAGCAGATTACGCGCAGAAAAAAAGGATCTCAAGAAGATCCTTTGATCTTTTCTACGGG
GTCTGACGCTCAGTGGAACGAAAACTCACGTTAAGGGATTTTGGTCATGAGATTATCAAAAAGGATCTTC
ACCTAGATCCTTTTAAATTAAAAATGAAGTTTTAAATCAATCTAAAGTATATATGAGTAAACTTGGTCTG
ACAGTTACCAATGCTTAATCAGTGAGGCACCTATCTCAGCGATCTGTCTATTTCGTTCATCCATAGTTGC
CTGACTCCCCGTCGTGTAGATAACTACGATACGGGAGGGCTTACCATCTGGCCCCAGTGCTGCAATGATA
CCGCGAGACCCACGCTCACCGGCTCCAGATTTATCAGCAATAAACCAGCCAGCCGGAAGGGCCGAGCGCA
GAAGTGGTCCTGCAACTTTATCCGCCTCCATCCAGTCTATTAATTGTTGCCGGGAAGCTAGAGTAAGTAG
TTCGCCAGTTAATAGTTTGCGCAACGTTGTTGCCATTGCTACAGGCATCGTGGTGTCACGCTCGTCGTTT
GGTATGGCTTCATTCAGCTCCGGTTCCCAACGATCAAGGCGAGTTACATGATCCCCCATGTTGTGCAAAA
AAGCGGTTAGCTCCTTCGGTCCTCCGATCGTTGTCAGAAGTAAGTTGGCCGCAGTGTTATCACTCATGGT
TATGGCAGCACTGCATAATTCTCTTACTGTCATGCCATCCGTAAGATGCTTTTCTGTGACTGGTGAGTAC
TCAACCAAGTCATTCTGAGAATAGTGTATGCGGCGACCGAGTTGCTCTTGCCCGGCGTCAATACGGGATA
ATACCGCGCCACATAGCAGAACTTTAAAAGTGCTCATCATTGGAAAACGTTCTTCGGGGCGAAAACTCTC
AAGGATCTTACCGCTGTTGAGATCCAGTTCGATGTAACCCACTCGTGCACCCAACTGATCTTCAGCATCT
TTTACTTTCACCAGCGTTTCTGGGTGAGCAAAAACAGGAAGGCAAAATGCCGCAAAAAAGGGAATAAGGG
CGACACGGAAATGTTGAATACTCATACTCTTCCTTTTTCAATATTATTGAAGCATTTATCAGGGTTATTG
TCTCATGAGCGGATACATATTTGAATGTATTTAGAAAAATAAACAAATAGGGGTTCCGCGCACATTTCCC
CGAAAAGTGCCACCTGACGTC
