Features (pLannotate 1.2.2; 20 found; start..end, strand, type, name):
      1..380     +  enhancer       CMV enhancer: human cytomegalovirus immediate early enhancer
    381..584     +  promoter       CMV promoter: human cytomegalovirus (CMV) immediate early promoter
    580..613     +  LTR            5' LTR (truncated) (fragment): truncated 5' long terminal repeat (LTR) from HIV-1
    629..647     +  promoter       T7 promoter: promoter for bacteriophage T7 RNA polymerase
    695..1339    +  CDS            EBFP2 (fragment): enhanced blue variant of GFP (Ai et al., 2007) mammalian codon-optimized
   1419..1643    +  polyA_signal   bGH poly(A) signal: bovine growth hormone polyadenylation signal
   1647..1668    +  promoter       SV40 promoter (fragment): SV40 enhancer and early promoter
   1689..2117    +  rep_origin     f1 ori (sequence partly withheld): f1 bacteriophage origin of replication; arrow indicates direction of (+) strand synthesis
   2131..2460    +  promoter       SV40 promoter: SV40 enhancer and early promoter
   2527..3318    +  CDS            neo: KKA2_KLEPN - Also known as kan, nptII. Experimental evidence at protein level: Swiss-Prot protein existence level 1. Resistance to kanamycin, neomycin, paromomycin, ribostamycin, butirosin and gentamicin B. From Klebsiella pneumoniae.
   3342..3500    +  CDS            ble (fragment): BLE_KLEPN - Experimental evidence at protein level: Swiss-Prot protein existence level 1. Binding protein with a strong affinity to the bleomycin family of antibiotics. Binds to CL990; an antimitotic-antibiotic compound. From Klebsiella pneumoniae.
   3495..3616    +  polyA_signal   SV40 poly(A) signal: SV40 polyadenylation signal
   3689..3705    -  protein_bind   lac operator: The lac repressor binds to the lac operator to inhibit transcription in E. coli. This inhibition can be relieved by adding lactose or isopropyl-β-D-thiogalactopyranoside (IPTG). lac repressor encoded by lacI
   3713..3743    -  promoter       lac promoter: promoter for the E. coli lac operon
   3758..3779    -  protein_bind   CAP binding site: CAP binding activates transcription in the presence of cAMP. E. coli catabolite activator protein
   3792..3884    -  CDS            lacI (fragment): lac repressor; lacI; The lac repressor binds to the lac operator to inhibit transcription in E. coli. This inhibition can be relieved by adding lactose or isopropyl-β-D-thiogalactopyranoside (IPTG).
   4067..4655    -  rep_origin     ori: high-copy-number ColE1/pMB1/pBR322/pUC origin of replication
   4826..5686    -  CDS            AmpR: β-lactamase; bla; confers resistance to ampicillin, carbenicillin, and related antibiotics
   5687..5791    -  promoter       AmpR promoter: bla
   5850..5902    -  misc_feature   bom (fragment): basis of mobility region from pBR322
>Addgene plasmid #165141 | pcDNA3.1-EBFP2(1-10) | addgene full sequence | sequence record 329824 | Addgene NGS Result
GACATTGATTATTGACTAGTTATTAATAGTAATCAATTACGGGGTCATTAGTTCATAGCCCATATATGGA
GTTCCGCGTTACATAACTTACGGTAAATGGCCCGCCTGGCTGACCGCCCAACGACCCCCGCCCATTGACG
TCAATAATGACGTATGTTCCCATAGTAACGCCAATAGGGACTTTCCATTGACGTCAATGGGTGGAGTATT
TACGGTAAACTGCCCACTTGGCAGTACATCAAGTGTATCATATGCCAAGTACGCCCCCTATTGACGTCAA
TGACGGTAAATGGCCCGCCTGGCATTATGCCCAGTACATGACCTTATGGGACTTTCCTACTTGGCAGTAC
ATCTACGTATTAGTCATCGCTATTACCATGGTGATGCGGTTTTGGCAGTACATCAATGGGCGTGGATAGC
GGTTTGACTCACGGGGATTTCCAAGTCTCCACCCCATTGACGTCAATGGGAGTTTGTTTTGGCACCAAAA
TCAACGGGACTTTCCAAAATGTCGTAACAACTCCGCCCCATTGACGCAAATGGGCGGTAGGCGTGTACGG
TGGGAGGTCTATATAAGCAGAGCTCTCTGGCTAACTAGAGAACCCACTGCTTACTGGCTTATCGAAATTA
ATACGACTCACTATAGGGAGACCCAAGCTGGCTAGCGTTTAAACTTAAGCTTGGTACCGGATCCATGGTG
AGCAAGGGCGAGGAGCTGTTCACCGGGGTGGTGCCCATCCTGGTCGAGCTGGACGGCGACGTAAACGGCC
ACAAGTTCAGCGTGAGGGGCGAGGGCGAGGGCGATGCCACCATCGGCAAGCTGACCCTGAAGTTCATCTG
CACCACCGGCAAGCTGCCCGTGCCCTGGCCCACCCTCGTGACCACCCTGAGCCACGGCGTGCAGTGCTTC
GCCCGCTACCCCGACCACATGAAGCAGCACGACTTCTTCAAGTCCGCCATGCCCGAAGGCTACGTCCAGG
AGCGCACCATCTTCTTCAAGGACGACGGCAAATACAAGACCCGCGCCGTGGTGAAGTTCGAGGGCGACAC
CCTGGTGAACCGCATCGAGCTGAAGGGCGTCGACTTCAAGGAGGACGGCAACATCCTGGGGCACAAGCTG
GAGTACAACTTCAACAGCCACAACATCTATATCATGGCCGTCAAGCAGAAGAACGGCATCAAGGTGAACT
TCACCGTGCGCCACAACGTGGAGGACGGCAGCGTGCAGCTCGCCGACCACTACCAGCAGAACACCCCCAT
CGGCGACGGCCCCGTGCTGCTGCCCGACAGCCACTACCTGAGCACCCAGACCGTGCTGAGCAAAGACCCC
AACGAGAAGTAAGAATTCTGCAGATATCCAGCACAGTGGCGGCCGCTCGAGTCTAGAGGGCCCGTTTAAA
CCCGCTGATCAGCCTCGACTGTGCCTTCTAGTTGCCAGCCATCTGTTGTTTGCCCCTCCCCCGTGCCTTC
CTTGACCCTGGAAGGTGCCACTCCCACTGTCCTTTCCTAATAAAATGAGGAAATTGCATCGCATTGTCTG
AGTAGGTGTCATTCTATTCTGGGGGGTGGGGTGGGGCAGGACAGCAAGGGGGAGGATTGGGAAGACAATA
GCAGGCATGCTGGGGATGCGGTGGGCTCTATGGCTTCTGAGGCGGAAAGAACCAGCTGGGGCTCTAGGGG
GTATCCCC
[124 nt withheld, positions 1689-1812]
C
[91 nt withheld, positions 1814-1904]
A
[49 nt withheld, positions 1906-1954]
CCTTTGACGTTGGAGTCCACGTTCTTT
[37 nt withheld, positions 1982-2018]
ACCCTATCTCGGTCTATTCTTTTGATTTATAAGGGATTTTGCCGATTTCGGCCTATTGGTTAAAAAATGA
GCTGATTTAACAAAAATTTAACGCGAATTAATTCTGTGGAATGTGTGTCAGTTAGGGTGTGGAAAGTCCC
CAGGCTCCCCAGCAGGCAGAAGTATGCAAAGCATGCATCTCAATTAGTCAGCAACCAGGTGTGGAAAGTC
CCCAGGCTCCCCAGCAGGCAGAAGTATGCAAAGCATGCATCTCAATTAGTCAGCAACCATAGTCCCGCCC
CTAACTCCGCCCATCCCGCCCCTAACTCCGCCCAGTTCCGCCCATTCTCCGCCCCATGGCTGACTAATTT
TTTTTATTTATGCAGAGGCCGAGGCCGCCTCTGCCTCTGAGCTATTCCAGAAGTAGTGAGGAGGCTTTTT
TGGAGGCCTAGGCTTTTGCAAAAAGCTCCCGGGAGCTTATATATCCATTTTCGGATCTGATCAAGAGACA
GGATGAGGATCGTTTCGCATGATTGAACAAGATGGATTGCACGCAGGTTCTCCGGCCGCTTGGGTGGAGA
GGCTATTCGGCTATGACTGGGCACAACAGACAATCGGCTGCTCTGATGCCGCCGTGTTCCGGCTGTCAGC
GCAGGGGCGCCCGGTTCTTTTTGTCAAGACCGACCTGTCCGGTGCCCTGAATGAACTGCAGGACGAGGCA
GCGCGGCTATCGTGGCTGGCCACGACGGGCGTTCCTTGCGCAGCTGTGCTCGACGTTGTCACTGAAGCGG
GAAGGGACTGGCTGCTATTGGGCGAAGTGCCGGGGCAGGATCTCCTGTCATCTCACCTTGCTCCTGCCGA
GAAAGTATCCATCATGGCTGATGCAATGCGGCGGCTGCATACGCTTGATCCGGCTACCTGCCCATTCGAC
CACCAAGCGAAACATCGCATCGAGCGAGCACGTACTCGGATGGAAGCCGGTCTTGTCGATCAGGATGATC
TGGACGAAGAGCATCAGGGGCTCGCGCCAGCCGAACTGTTCGCCAGGCTCAAGGCGCGCATGCCCGACGG
CGAGGATCTCGTCGTGACCCATGGCGATGCCTGCTTGCCGAATATCATGGTGGAAAATGGCCGCTTTTCT
GGATTCATCGACTGTGGCCGGCTGGGTGTGGCGGACCGCTATCAGGACATAGCGTTGGCTACCCGTGATA
TTGCTGAAGAGCTTGGCGGCGAATGGGCTGACCGCTTCCTCGTGCTTTACGGTATCGCCGCTCCCGATTC
GCAGCGCATCGCCTTCTATCGCCTTCTTGACGAGTTCTTCTGAGCGGGACTCTGGGGTTCGAAATGACCG
ACCAAGCGACGCCCAACCTGCCATCACGAGATTTCGATTCCACCGCCGCCTTCTATGAAAGGTTGGGCTT
CGGAATCGTTTTCCGGGACGCCGGCTGGATGATCCTCCAGCGCGGGGATCTCATGCTGGAGTTCTTCGCC
CACCCCAACTTGTTTATTGCAGCTTATAATGGTTACAAATAAAGCAATAGCATCACAAATTTCACAAATA
AAGCATTTTTTTCACTGCATTCTAGTTGTGGTTTGTCCAAACTCATCAATGTATCTTATCATGTCTGTAT
ACCGTCGACCTCTAGCTAGAGCTTGGCGTAATCATGGTCATAGCTGTTTCCTGTGTGAAATTGTTATCCG
CTCACAATTCCACACAACATACGAGCCGGAAGCATAAAGTGTAAAGCCTGGGGTGCCTAATGAGTGAGCT
AACTCACATTAATTGCGTTGCGCTCACTGCCCGCTTTCCAGTCGGGAAACCTGTCGTGCCAGCTGCATTA
ATGAATCGGCCAACGCGCGGGGAGAGGCGGTTTGCGTATTGGGCGCTCTTCCGCTTCCTCGCTCACTGAC
TCGCTGCGCTCGGTCGTTCGGCTGCGGCGAGCGGTATCAGCTCACTCAAAGGCGGTAATACGGTTATCCA
CAGAATCAGGGGATAACGCAGGAAAGAACATGTGAGCAAAAGGCCAGCAAAAGGCCAGGAACCGTAAAAA
GGCCGCGTTGCTGGCGTTTTTCCATAGGCTCCGCCCCCCTGACGAGCATCACAAAAATCGACGCTCAAGT
CAGAGGTGGCGAAACCCGACAGGACTATAAAGATACCAGGCGTTTCCCCCTGGAAGCTCCCTCGTGCGCT
CTCCTGTTCCGACCCTGCCGCTTACCGGATACCTGTCCGCCTTTCTCCCTTCGGGAAGCGTGGCGCTTTC
TCATAGCTCACGCTGTAGGTATCTCAGTTCGGTGTAGGTCGTTCGCTCCAAGCTGGGCTGTGTGCACGAA
CCCCCCGTTCAGCCCGACCGCTGCGCCTTATCCGGTAACTATCGTCTTGAGTCCAACCCGGTAAGACACG
ACTTATCGCCACTGGCAGCAGCCACTGGTAACAGGATTAGCAGAGCGAGGTATGTAGGCGGTGCTACAGA
GTTCTTGAAGTGGTGGCCTAACTACGGCTACACTAGAAGAACAGTATTTGGTATCTGCGCTCTGCTGAAG
CCAGTTACCTTCGGAAAAAGAGTTGGTAGCTCTTGATCCGGCAAACAAACCACCGCTGGTAGCGGTGGTT
TTTTTGTTTGCAAGCAGCAGATTACGCGCAGAAAAAAAGGATCTCAAGAAGATCCTTTGATCTTTTCTAC
GGGGTCTGACGCTCAGTGGAACGAAAACTCACGTTAAGGGATTTTGGTCATGAGATTATCAAAAAGGATC
TTCACCTAGATCCTTTTAAATTAAAAATGAAGTTTTAAATCAATCTAAAGTATATATGAGTAAACTTGGT
CTGACAGTTACCAATGCTTAATCAGTGAGGCACCTATCTCAGCGATCTGTCTATTTCGTTCATCCATAGT
TGCCTGACTCCCCGTCGTGTAGATAACTACGATACGGGAGGGCTTACCATCTGGCCCCAGTGCTGCAATG
ATACCGCGAGACCCACGCTCACCGGCTCCAGATTTATCAGCAATAAACCAGCCAGCCGGAAGGGCCGAGC
GCAGAAGTGGTCCTGCAACTTTATCCGCCTCCATCCAGTCTATTAATTGTTGCCGGGAAGCTAGAGTAAG
TAGTTCGCCAGTTAATAGTTTGCGCAACGTTGTTGCCATTGCTACAGGCATCGTGGTGTCACGCTCGTCG
TTTGGTATGGCTTCATTCAGCTCCGGTTCCCAACGATCAAGGCGAGTTACATGATCCCCCATGTTGTGCA
AAAAAGCGGTTAGCTCCTTCGGTCCTCCGATCGTTGTCAGAAGTAAGTTGGCCGCAGTGTTATCACTCAT
GGTTATGGCAGCACTGCATAATTCTCTTACTGTCATGCCATCCGTAAGATGCTTTTCTGTGACTGGTGAG
TACTCAACCAAGTCATTCTGAGAATAGTGTATGCGGCGACCGAGTTGCTCTTGCCCGGCGTCAATACGGG
ATAATACCGCGCCACATAGCAGAACTTTAAAAGTGCTCATCATTGGAAAACGTTCTTCGGGGCGAAAACT
CTCAAGGATCTTACCGCTGTTGAGATCCAGTTCGATGTAACCCACTCGTGCACCCAACTGATCTTCAGCA
TCTTTTACTTTCACCAGCGTTTCTGGGTGAGCAAAAACAGGAAGGCAAAATGCCGCAAAAAAGGGAATAA
GGGCGACACGGAAATGTTGAATACTCATACTCTTCCTTTTTCAATATTATTGAAGCATTTATCAGGGTTA
TTGTCTCATGAGCGGATACATATTTGAATGTATTTAGAAAAATAAACAAATAGGGGTTCCGCGCACATTT
CCCCGAAAAGTGCCACCTGACGTCGACGGATCGGGAGATCTCCCGATCCCCTATGGTGCACTCTCAGTAC
AATCTGCTCTGATGCCGCATAGTTAAGCCAGTATCTGCTCCCTGCTTGTGTGTTGGAGGTCGCTGAGTAG
TGCGCGAGCAAAATTTAAGCTACAACAAGGCAAGGCTTGACCGACAATTGCATGAAGAATCTGCTTAGGG
TTAGGCGTTTTGCGCTGCTTCGCGATGTACGGGCCAGATATACGCGTT
